Addgene plasmid #227508: pCap-101-Hgy
Purpose: (Empty Backbone) Capture plasmid with hygromycin resistance and pIJ101 replicon
Depositing lab: Chengzhang Fu. Depositing organization: Helmholtz-Institut für Pharmazeutische Forschung Saarland. Publication: Autologous DNA mobilization and multiplication expedite natural products discovery from bacteria. Xie F, Zhao H, Liu J, Yang X, Neuber M, Agrawal AA, Kaur A, Herrmann J, Kalinina OV, Wei X, Muller R, Fu C. Science. 2024 Dec 13;386(6727):eabq7333. doi: 10.1126/science.abq7333. Epub 2024 Dec 13. PubMed 39666857.
Backbone
  Vector backbone: pBAC2015, pQS-gusA, and pUC19
  Backbone size (bp): 9662
Growth in bacteria
  Bacterial resistance: Hygromycin, 200 μg/mL
  Growth temperature: 37°C
  Growth strain: DH5alpha
  Copy number: High Copy
Gene/Insert
  Cloning method: Gibson Cloning
Terms and licenses: Academic/Nonprofit Terms; Industry Terms: Not Available to Industry
How to cite: pCap-101-Hgy was a gift from Chengzhang Fu (Addgene plasmid # 227508 ; http://n2t.net/addgene:227508 ; RRID:Addgene_227508)
