[The description below was written by a language model from this plasmid's Addgene catalogue record and pLannotate feature annotations shown in this document.]
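Description:
pCap-101-Hgy is an empty-backbone "capture" plasmid assembled by Gibson cloning from parts of pBAC2015, pQS-gusA and pUC19, designed as an E. coli–Streptomyces shuttle vector. The catalogue lists the backbone as 9,662 bp, whereas the sequenced record behind the feature table is 11,605 nt. The record does not explain this difference.

For maintenance in E. coli the plasmid carries two replication systems. One is a high-copy ColE1/pUC-type origin, consistent with the catalogue's high-copy designation. The other is the F-plasmid BAC module, comprising oriV, ori2 (oriS), repE, incC and the sopA/sopB/sopC partitioning functions, which is the type of system generally used to hold large DNA inserts stably. A fragment of resD and a fragment of the cat promoter are also annotated, apparently as remnants of the BAC parent. For actinomycete hosts, the plasmid encodes the rep gene of pIJ101, which is essential for autonomous replication of that Streptomyces lividans plasmid. An incP oriT with a partial traJ allows conjugal mobilisation from a suitable E. coli donor.

Selection is by the hygromycin phosphotransferase gene (hyg) from Streptomyces hygroscopicus, the only resistance listed in the catalogue. The feature table additionally shows a complete β-lactamase (AmpR) cassette with its promoter next to the pUC origin. Only a short fragment of the pUC18/19 multiple cloning site is annotated, and no insert, reporter or expression promoter is recorded.

The associated publication concerns mobilising and multiplying bacterial DNA for natural-product discovery. This fits use of the vector to capture genomic regions and replicate them on a pIJ101-based replicon, although the record does not describe the capture mechanism.
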