Features (pLannotate 1.2.2; 17 found; start..end, strand, type, name):
      1..474     -  misc_feature   sopC: sopC; centromere-like partitioning region of the bacterial F plasmid
    547..1518    -  CDS            sopB: partitioning protein for the bacterial F plasmid; sopB
   1518..2693    -  CDS            sopA: partitioning protein for the bacterial F plasmid; sopA
   3019..3269    -  misc_feature   incC: incC; incompatibility region of the bacterial F plasmid
   3272..4027    -  CDS            repE: replication initiation protein for the bacterial F plasmid; repE
   4118..4337    -  rep_origin     ori2: secondary origin of replication for the bacterial F plasmid; also known as oriS
   4413..5023    -  rep_origin     oriV: origin of replication for the bacterial F plasmid
   5449..5793    -  CDS            resD (fragment): REDF_ECOLI - Also known as D. Protein inferred from homology: Swiss-Prot protein existence level 3. Acts as a repressor of transcription and as a site-specific resolvase that cleaves at the RfsF site. From Escherichia coli (strain K12).
   5909..5964    +  promoter       cat promoter (fragment): promoter of the E. coli cat gene encoding chloramphenicol acetyltransferase
   6118..7485    -  CDS            rep: REP_STRLI - Protein inferred from homology: Swiss-Prot protein existence level 3. Essential for the autonomous replication of the plasmid pIJ101. From Streptomyces lividans.
   7873..7895    -  misc_feature   MCS (fragment): pUC18/19 multiple cloning site
   8035..8144    +  oriT           oriT: incP origin of transfer
   8177..8341    +  CDS            traJ (fragment): oriT-recognizing protein; traJ
   8473..9468    +  CDS            hyg: KHYB_STRHY - Experimental evidence at protein level: Swiss-Prot protein existence level 1. The aminoglycoside phosphotransferases achieve inactivation of their antibiotic substrates by phosphorylation. From Streptomyces hygroscopicus.
   9771..10359   -  rep_origin     ori: high-copy-number ColE1/pMB1/pBR322/pUC origin of replication
  10530..11390   -  CDS            AmpR: β-lactamase; bla; confers resistance to ampicillin, carbenicillin, and related antibiotics
  11391..11495   -  promoter       AmpR promoter: bla
>Addgene plasmid #227508 | pCap-101-Hgy | addgene full sequence | sequence record 456388 | Addgene NGS Result
GACAATACAAGTGGGACCGTGGTCCCAGACCGATAATCAGACCGACAACACGAGTGGGATCGTGGTCCCA
GACTAATAATCAGACCGACGATACGAGTGGGACCGTGGTCCCAGACTAATAATCAGACCGACGATACGAG
TGGGACCGTGGTTCCAGACTAATAATCAGACCGACGATACGAGTGGGACCGTGGTCCCAGACTAATAATC
AGACCGACGATACGAGTGGGACCATGGTCCCAGACTAATAATCAGACCGACGATACGAGTGGGACCGTGG
TCCCAGTCTGATTATCAGACCGACGATACGAGTGGGACCGTGGTCCCAGACTAATAATCAGACCGACGAT
ACGAGTGGGACCGTGGTCCCAGACTAATAATCAGACCGACGATACGAGTGGGACCGTGGTCCCAGTCTGA
TTATCAGACCGACGATACAAGTGGAACAGTGGGCCCAGAGAGAATATTCAGGCCAGTTATGCTTTCTGGC
CTGTAACAAAGGACATTAAGTAAAGACAGATAAACGTAGACTAAAACGTGGTCGCATCAGGGTGCTGGCT
TTTCAAGTTCCTTAAGAATGGCCTCAATTTTCTCTATACACTCAGTTGGAACACGAGACCTGTCCAGGTT
AAGCACCATTTTATCGCCCTTATACAATACTGTCGCTCCAGGAGCAAACTGATGTCGTGAGCTTAAACTA
GTTCTTGATGCAGATGACGTTTTAAGCACAGAAGTTAAAAGAGTGATAACTTCTTCAGCTTCAAATATCA
CCCCAGCTTTTTTCTGCTCATGAAGGTTAGATGCCTGCTGCTTAAGTAATTCCTCTTTATCTGTAAAGGC
TTTTTGAAGTGCATCACCTGACCGGGCAGATAGTTCACCGGGGTGAGAAAAAAGAGCAACAACTGATTTA
GGCAATTTGGCGGTGTTGATACAGCGGGTAATAATCTTACGTGAAATATTTTCCGCATCAGCCAGCGCAG
AAATATTTCCAGCAAATTCATTCTGCAATCGGCTTGCATAACGCTGACCACGTTCATAAGCACTTGTTGG
GCGATAATCGTTACCCAATCTGGATAATGCAGCCATCTGCTCATCATCCAGCTCGCCAACCAGAACACGA
TAATCACTTTCGGTAAGTGCAGCAGCTTTACGACGGCGACTCCCATCGGCAATTTCTATGACACCAGATA
CTCTTCGACCGAACGCCGGTGTCTGTTGACCAGTCAGTAGAAAAGAAGGGATGAGATCATCCAGTGCGTC
CTCAGTAAGCAGCTCCTGGTCACGTTCATTACCTGACCATACCCGAGAGGTCTTCTCAACACTATCACCC
CGGAGCACTTCAAGAGTAAACTTCACATCCCGACCACATACAGGCAAAGTAATGGCATTACCGCGAGCCA
TTACTCCTACGCGCGCAATTAACGAATCCACCATCGGGGCAGCTGGTGTCGATAACGAAGTATCTTCAAC
CGGTTGAGTATTGAGCGTATGTTTTGGAATAACAGGCGCACGCTTCATTATCTAATCTCCCAGCGTGGTT
TAATCAGACGATCGAAAATTTCATTGCAGACAGGTTCCCAAATAGAAAGAGCATTTCTCCAGGCACCAGT
TGAAGAGCGTTGATCAATGGCCTGTTCAAAAACAGTTCTCATCCGGATCTGACCTTTACCAACTTCATCC
GTTTCACGTACAACATTTTTTAGAACCATGCTTCCCCAGGCATCCCGAATTTGCTCCTCCATCCACGGGG
ACTGAGAGCCATTACTATTGCTGTATTTGGTAAGCAAAATACGTACATCAGGCTCGAACCCTTTAAGATC
AACGTTCTTGAGCAGATCACGAAGCATATCGAAAAACTGCAGTGCGGAGGTGTAGTCAAACAACTCAGCA
GGCGTGGGAACAATCAGCACATCAGCAGCACATACGACATTAATCGTGCCGATACCCAGGTTAGGCGCGC
TGTCAATAACTATGACATCATAGTCATGAGCAACAGTTTCAATGGCCAGTCGGAGCATCAGGTGTGGATC
GGTGGGCAGTTTACCTTCATCAAATTTGCCCATTAACTCAGTTTCAATACGGTGCAGAGCCAGACAGGAA
GGAATAATGTCAAGCCCCGGCCAGCAAGTGGGCTTTATTGCATAAGTGACATCGTCCTTTTCCCCAAGAT
AGAAAGGCAGGAGAGTGTCTTCTGCATGAATATGAAGATCTGGTACCCATCCGTGATACATTGAGGCTGT
TCCCTGGGGGTCGTTACCTTCCACGAGCAAAACACGTAGCCCCTTCAGAGCCAGATCCTGAGCAAGATGA
ACAGAAACTGAGGTTTTGTAAACGCCACCTTTATGGGCAGCAACCCCGATCACCGGTGGAAATACGTCTT
CAGCACGTCGCAATCGCGTACCAAACACATCACGCATATGATTAATTTGTTCAATTGTATAACCAACACG
TTGCTCAACCCGTCCTCGAATTTCCATATCCGGGTGCGGTAGTCGCCCTGCTTTCTCGGCATCTCTGATA
GCCTGAGAAGAAACCCCAACTAAATCCGCTGCTTCACCTATTCTCCAGCGCCGGGTTATTTTCCTCGCTT
CCGGGCTGTCATCATTAAACTGTGCAATGGCGATAGCCTTCGTCATTTCATGACCAGCGTTTATGCACTG
GTTAAGTGTTTCCATGAGTTTCATTCTGAACATCCTTTAATCATTGCTTTGCGTTTTTTTATTAAATCTT
GCAATTTACTGCAAAGCAACAACAAAATCGCAAAGTCATCAAAAAACCGCAAAGTTGTTTAAAATAAGAG
CAACACTACAAAAGGAGATAAGAAGAGCACATACCTCAGTCACTTATTATCACTAGCGCTCGCCGCAGCC
GTGTAACCGAGCATAGCGAGCGAACTGGCGAGGAAGCAAAGAAGAACTGTTCTGTCAGATAGCTCTTACG
CTCAGCGCAAGAAGAAATATCCACCGTGGGAAAAACTCCAGGTAGAGGTACACACGCGGATAGCCAATTC
AGAGTAATAAACTGTGATAATCAACCCTCATCAATGATGACGAACTAACCCCCGATATCAGGTCACATGA
CGAAGGGAAAGAGAAGGAAATCAACTGTGACAAACTGCCCTCAAATTTGGCTTCCTTAAAAATTACAGTT
CAAAAAGTATGAGAAAATCCATGCAGGCTGAAGGAAACAGCAAAACTGTGACAAATTACCCTCAGTAGGT
CAGAACAAATGTGACGAACCACCCTCAAATCTGTGACAGATAACCCTCAGACTATCCTGTCGTCATGGAA
GTGATATCGCGGAAGGAAAATACGATATGAGTCGTCTGGCGGCCTTTCTTTTTCTCAATGTATGAGAGGC
GCATTGGAGTTCTGCTGTTGATCTCATTAACACAGACCTGCAGGAAGCGGCGGCGGAAGTCAGGCATACG
CTGGTAACTTTGAGGCAGCTGGTAACGCTCTATGATCCAGTCGATTTTCAGAGAGACGATGCCTGAGCCA
TCCGGCTTACGATACTGACACAGGGATTCGTATAAACGCATGGCATACGGATTGGTGATTTCTTTTGTTT
CACTAAGCCGAAACTGCGTAAACCGGTTCTGTAACCCGATAAAGAAGGGAATGAGATATGGGTTGATATG
TACACTGTAAAGCCCTCTGGATGGACTGTGCGCACGTTTGATAAACCAAGGAAAAGATTCATAGCCTTTT
TCATCGCCGGCATCCTCTTCAGGGCGATAAAAAACCACTTCCTTCCCCGCGAAACTCTTCAATGCCTGCC
GTATATCCTTACTGGCTTCCGCAGAGGTCAATCCGAATATTTCAGCATATTTAGCAACATGGATCTCGCA
GATACCGTCATGTTCCTGTAGGGTGCCATCAGATTTTCTGATCTGGTCAACGAACAGATACAGCATACGT
TTTTGATCCCGGGAGAGACTATATGCCGCCTCAGTGAGGTCGTTTGACTGGACGATTCGCGGGCTATTTT
TACGTTTCTTGTGATTGATAACCGCTGTTTCCGCCATGACAGATCCATGTGAAGTGTGACAAGTTTTTAG
ATTGTCACACTAAATAAAAAAGAGTCAATAAGCAGGGATAACTTTGTGAAAAAACAGCTTCTTCTGAGGG
CAATTTGTCACAGGGTTAAGGGCAATTTGTCACAGACAGGACTGTCATTTGAGGGTGATTTGTCACACTG
AAAGGGCAATTTGTCACAACACCTTCTCTAGAACCAGCATGGATAAAGGCCTACAAGGCGCTCTAAAAAA
GAAGATCTAAAAACTATAAAAAAAATAATTATAAAAATATCCCCGTGGATAAGTGGATAACCCCAAGGGA
AGTTTTTTCAGGCATCGTGTGTAAGCAGAATATATAAGTGCTGTTCCCTGGTGCTTCCTCGCTCACTCGA
CCGGGAGGGTTCGAGAAGGGGGGGCACCCCCCTTCGGCGTGCGCGGTCACGCGCACAGGGCGCAGCCCTG
GTTAAAAACAAGGTTTATAAATATTGGTTTAAAAGCAGGTTAAAAGACAGGTTAGCGGTGGCCGAAAAAC
GGGCGGAAACCCTTGCAAATGCTGGATTTTCTGCCTGTGGACAGCCCCTCAAATGTCAATAGGTGCGCCC
CTCATCTGTCAGCACTCTGCCCCTCAAGTGTCAAGGATCGCGCCCCTCATCTGTCAGTAGTCGCGCCCCT
CAAGTGTCAATACCGCAGGGCACTTATCCCCAGGCTTGTCCACATCATCTGTGGGAAACTCGCGTAAAAT
CAGGCGTTTTCGCCGATTTGCGAGGCTGGCCAGCTCCACGTCGCCGGCCGAAATCGAGCCTGCCCCTCAT
CTGTCAACGCCGCGCCGGGTGAGTCGGCCCCTCAAGTGTCAACGTCCGCCCCTCATCTGTCAGTGAGGGC
CAAGTTTTCCGCGAGGTATCCACAACGCCGGCGGCCGCGGTGTCTCGCACACGGCTTCGACGGCGTTTCT
GGCGCGTTTGCAGGGCCATAGACGGCCGCCAGCCCAGCGGCGAGGGCAACCAGCCAGATCCGAAAACCCC
AAGTTACGGATCTGAGGGCTTCGCCCTGTCGCTCAACTGCGGCGAGCACTACTGGCTGTAAAAGGACAGA
CCACATCATGGTTCTGTGTTCATTAGGTTGTTCTGTCCATTGCTGACATAATCCGCTCCACTTCAACGTA
ACACCGCACGAAGATTTCTATTGTTCCTGAAGGCATATTCAAATCGTTTTCGTTACCGCTTGCAGGCATC
ATGACAGAACACTACTTCCTATAAACGCTACACAGGCTCCTGAGATTAATAATGCGGATCTCTACGATAA
TGGGAGATTTTCCCGACTGTTTCGTTCGCTTCTCAGTGGATAACAGCCAGCTTCTCTGTTTAACAGACAA
AAACAGCATATCCACTCAGTTCCACATTTCCATATAAAGGCCAAGGCATTTATTCTCAGGATAATTGTTT
CAGCATCGCAACCGCATCAGACTCCGGCATCGCAAACTGCACCCGGTGCCGGGCAGCCACATCCAGCGCA
AAAACCTTCGTGTAGACTTCCGTTGAACTGATGGACTTATGTCCCATCAGGCTTTGCAGAACTTTCAGCG
GTATACCGGCATACAGCATGTGCATCGCATAGGAATGGCGGAACGTATGTGGTGTGACCGGAACAGAGAA
CGTCACACCGTCAGCAGCAGCGGCGGCAACCGCCTCCCCAATCCAGGTCCTGACCGTTCTGTCCGTCACT
TCCCAGATCCGCGCTTTCTCTGTCCTTCCTGTGCGACGGTTACGCCGCTCCATGAGCTTATCGCGAATAA
ATACCTGTGACGGAAGATCACTTCGCAGAATAAATAAATCCTGGTGTCCCTGTTGATACCGGGAAGCCCT
GGGCCAACTTTTGGCGAAAATGAGACGTTGATCGGCACGTAAGAGGTTCCAACTTTCACCATAATGAAAT
AAGATCACTACCGGAGTACCGCCTGCACGAAGTGCCGGCGGGGCCGACCCCGGGCGAGTAATCCCAGGAT
TACTCCCGCGGCTTCGACCCCGGCCGCCGTCGCCGCGTACGTCACCGACCCCCGCCGTACGTCACCGGGA
TGACGTACGGCGGGGGGGAGCGAGTTAGTGCGAAGTGGGCCCACTTGCGAGCCGGGCGATGTGCCGGGCG
GCCCGCTCCTGGCGGTCGTCGGCGTCGTCGTCCTGGTCGTCGTCCTGCTCTCGCCGTCGGCGTGCAGTTG
CTTCCTCGCGGCGCTGGGCGAGGGCGGCGAGCATGTCGGCGTACGCCTCGGCCACCTCCCCCGCCGTGAG
CACCACCACTGTGTCGGCCGCGTCGGCCAGCGCCAGGACCTCCCGCACCCGTTCGCCCACGGCCGCCGAA
TCCTCGTTGCCGTCCTTGCCTTCGGCGGCCCGGGTCGCCTCGAGGTCGAGGGCGCGGCGGGTGACCGCGT
GCCATCCGTCCTCGGTCACGGCGACCCCGGCCCGCAGCTCCCCGCCGTCGGCGTCGGCCGCCAGGAGCAG
ATCGAGGTCGTCGGCCTCGGTGTCGCCGCCGTCGAGCCCGAGCATCTGCCGCAGGTAGCGGGTCCATTCG
ATGGCCCGGCGTCCCCGGGTTGCCCGCTCGTACTCGTGCCAGCGCGAGAGGTTCCACTCCAGCGAGCCGA
CCCCGGCGGCGTCGTCCTCGGTCATGCCGCCGGTCAGGTCCCCGATCCGTCCGAGGAGTTCGAACGGGGC
GACGTTCCCGCCGGTCGCCGTCTTGAGGTCGGCGCGGGCGAGTTCGAGGGCGGGCGCCTTCCCGTCCTGG
GTCTTGGCGATGTACTCGGCGAGGTCGTTGGCGTCGCGCTCGGTCTCCAGCCGCTTGAAGTCGACGCCGT
GCCGGTCGTCGGGCGTGAAGGCGGGGTTGACCTTGCGCAGGGCGGCGGTCCACACGGACCGCCAGTGCCC
CTGCCACTCGTCGAGCGCGGCGCCGGTCGGCTCGAAGGTGGCGACGATCTGCTTCGCGGACCGCTCCCCC
TCGGTCCGGCCGCCGACCAGGACGATCGCGTGGATGTGCGGGTGCCAGCCGTTGATCTGCCCCACGGTGA
CTTCGGTCGCGCGGATCATGCCGACGTACCCGATCCGGTCTCGGATGCCCTCGCGGTCGGCGGCCCGGTG
CCCGTCCTTGGCCCGGCGTCCGGCCCACGTGCCGCCCGTGATCAGTCGCTGGTAGGCGCCCGGCCGCCGG
GGGCTGTCCGGCGTCTTCCGGGTGCCCTGGAGGGCGTCCATGAGGTCCGCGAGCCGGTCCGTGTGCCGAT
GGCGGGCCGTGAAGGTGACCAGGTAGGCGGTCCCCCCGCGCTTGATCCACTCGACCACGGCGGCGGTGAT
CTCCTCGGCCCGCTTGTGCCGGATCGTGGCGGCGCAGACCGGGCAGAGCCAGATCCGCCCGCACCGCATC
AGGCCCAGGACCACGGACGTTCCGGCCGCCGTCTGGGCGACGATCACGCCGGAGGCAGGGTCCATCAGGG
CGCGGCCGCAGCCCTTGCACGCGGCGTCCCCGCTGATCCGCCACAGCGTCCGGCGGCGGCTGTACCGGGC
GGCTTTCCGCAGTCGGGCAGCGTCGCTCCGCGACGTGCTTCCTACTTCCGAGAGGCTGTCGCCTCTCGGG
CTCTCCCCATCCACCCCGTCCGGAGAAACCGCAGGTCGGAGGGGTGCGGGAAACTCTGTTGTTTCTTTCC
CAAGGTGTTCGCTTTTGCCTCGGGCGGCATCTCGCGTCACACGCGCGATCGCCCGCTTCGCTGCCATCCG
GCAGCGGTCTGAGCAGTAGAGGGGCGTCGTGTAACCCACCCAGGGCGATTGCTCCGGCACGGGGAAGCCG
CGCCACGCCTTCGGGACGTCTGGAATCGCTAGAGCTTGCATGCCTGCAGGTCGACGGATCTTTTCCGCTG
CATAACCCTGCTTCGGGGTCATTATAGCGATTTTTTCGGTATATCCATCCTTTTTCGCACGATATACAGG
ATTTTGCCAAAGGGTTCGTGTAGACTTTCCTTGGTGTATCCAACGGCGTCAGCCGGGCAGGATAGGTGAA
GTAGGCCCACCCGCGAGCGGGTGTTCCTTCTTCACTGTCCCTTATTCGCACCTGGCGGTGCTCAACGGGA
ATCCTGCTCTGCGAGGCTGGCCGGCTACCGCCGGCGTAACAGATGAGGGCAAGCGGATGGCTGATGAAAC
CAAGCCAACCAGGAAGGGCAGCCCACCTATCAAGGTGTACTGCCTTCCAGACGAACGAAGAGCGATTGAG
GAAAAGGCGGCGGCGGCCGGCATGAGCCTGTCGGCCTACCTGCTGGCCGTCGGCCAGGGCTACAAAATCA
CGGGCGTCGTGTAGGCTGGAGCTGCTTCGATTTAAATAATACTTGACATATCACTGTGATTCACATATAA
TATGCGCAGGTTGGCTGACAAAGTGCGTAGGATGACTGTACTACAATCAAAAAAATAATAAGAAGGTAAA
TCATGACCCAGGAGTCCCTGCTGCTGCTGGACCGCATCGACAGCGACGACAGCTACGCGAGCCTGCGCAG
CGACCAGGAGTTCTGGGAGCCGCTCGCCCGCCGCGCGCTGGAAGAGCTGGGCCTGCCGGTCCCGCCGGTG
CTGCGCGTGCCGGGTGAGTCCACCAACCCGGTGCTGGTGGGCGAGCCGGACCCGGTCATCAAGCTGTTCG
GGGAGCACTGGTGCGGCCCGGAGAGCCTGGCGAGCGAGAGCGAGGCGTACGCGGTGCTGGCCGACGCCCC
GGTCCCGGTGCCGCGCCTGCTGGGTCGCGGCGAGCTGCGCCCAGGCACGGGTGCCTGGCCGTGGCCGTAC
CTGGTGATGTCCCGCATGACGGGCACCACGTGGCGCAGCGCGATGGACGGCACCACCGACCGCAACGCCC
TGCTGGCCCTGGCGCGCGAACTGGGTCGCGTCCTGGGTCGCCTGCATCGCGTCCCGCTGACCGGCAACAC
GGTGCTGACCCCGCACTCCGAAGTGTTCCCGGAGCTGCTGCGCGAGCGCCGCGCCGCCACCGTCGAGGAC
CACCGGGGCTGGGGCTACCTGAGCCCGCGCCTGCTGGACCGCCTGGAAGACTGGCTGCCGGACGTCGACA
CGCTGCTGGCGGGTCGCGAGCCGCGCTTCGTGCACGGCGACCTGCACGGCACCAACATCTTCGTCGACCT
GGCGGCCACCGAGGTCACCGGCATCGTCGACTTCACGGACGTGTACGCCGGTGACTCCCGCTACTCCCTG
GTCCAGCTTCATCTGAACGCCTTCCGCGGTGACCGCGAGATCCTGGCGGCGCTGCTGGACGGTGCGCAGT
GGAAGCGCACCGAGGACTTCGCGCGCGAGCTGCTGGCCTTCACGTTCCTCCACGACTTCGAGGTCTTCGA
AGAAACCCCGCTGGACCTGAGCGGCTTCACCGACCCGGAAGAACTGGCGCAGTTCCTGTGGGGTCCGCCG
GACACGGCGCCGGGCGCGTGATAAGATAGCTCATGAGCGGAGAACGAGATGACGTTGGAGGGGCAAGGTC
GCGCTGATTGCTGGGGCAACACGTGGAGCGGATCGGGGATTGTCTTTCTTCAGCTCGCTGATGATATGCT
GACGCTCAATGCCGTGATGGAGCTGCACATGAACCGTTTAAACCTGCGGCGAGCGGTATCAGCTCACTCA
AAGGCGGTAATACGGTTATCCACAGAATCAGGGGATAACGCAGGAAAGAACATGTGAGCAAAAGGCCAGC
AAAAGGCCAGGAACCGTAAAAAGGCCGCGTTGCTGGCGTTTTTCCATAGGCTCCGCCCCCCTGACGAGCA
TCACAAAAATCGACGCTCAAGTCAGAGGTGGCGAAACCCGACAGGACTATAAAGATACCAGGCGTTTCCC
CCTGGAAGCTCCCTCGTGCGCTCTCCTGTTCCGACCCTGCCGCTTACCGGATACCTGTCCGCCTTTCTCC
CTTCGGGAAGCGTGGCGCTTTCTCATAGCTCACGCTGTAGGTATCTCAGTTCGGTGTAGGTCGTTCGCTC
CAAGCTGGGCTGTGTGCACGAACCCCCCGTTCAGCCCGACCGCTGCGCCTTATCCGGTAACTATCGTCTT
GAGTCCAACCCGGTAAGACACGACTTATCGCCACTGGCAGCAGCCACTGGTAACAGGATTAGCAGAGCGA
GGTATGTAGGCGGTGCTACAGAGTTCTTGAAGTGGTGGCCTAACTACGGCTACACTAGAAGAACAGTATT
TGGTATCTGCGCTCTGCTGAAGCCAGTTACCTTCGGAAAAAGAGTTGGTAGCTCTTGATCCGGCAAACAA
ACCACCGCTGGTAGCGGTGGTTTTTTTGTTTGCAAGCAGCAGATTACGCGCAGAAAAAAAGGATCTCAAG
AAGATCCTTTGATCTTTTCTACGGGGTCTGACGCTCAGTGGAACGAAAACTCACGTTAAGGGATTTTGGT
CATGAGATTATCAAAAAGGATCTTCACCTAGATCCTTTTAAATTAAAAATGAAGTTTTAAATCAATCTAA
AGTATATATGAGTAAACTTGGTCTGACAGTTACCAATGCTTAATCAGTGAGGCACCTATCTCAGCGATCT
GTCTATTTCGTTCATCCATAGTTGCCTGACTCCCCGTCGTGTAGATAACTACGATACGGGAGGGCTTACC
ATCTGGCCCCAGTGCTGCAATGATACCGCGAGACCCACGCTCACCGGCTCCAGATTTATCAGCAATAAAC
CAGCCAGCCGGAAGGGCCGAGCGCAGAAGTGGTCCTGCAACTTTATCCGCCTCCATCCAGTCTATTAATT
GTTGCCGGGAAGCTAGAGTAAGTAGTTCGCCAGTTAATAGTTTGCGCAACGTTGTTGCCATTGCTACAGG
CATCGTGGTGTCACGCTCGTCGTTTGGTATGGCTTCATTCAGCTCCGGTTCCCAACGATCAAGGCGAGTT
ACATGATCCCCCATGTTGTGCAAAAAAGCGGTTAGCTCCTTCGGTCCTCCGATCGTTGTCAGAAGTAAGT
TGGCCGCAGTGTTATCACTCATGGTTATGGCAGCACTGCATAATTCTCTTACTGTCATGCCATCCGTAAG
ATGCTTTTCTGTGACTGGTGAGTACTCAACCAAGTCATTCTGAGAATAGTGTATGCGGCGACCGAGTTGC
TCTTGCCCGGCGTCAATACGGGATAATACCGCGCCACATAGCAGAACTTTAAAAGTGCTCATCATTGGAA
AACGTTCTTCGGGGCGAAAACTCTCAAGGATCTTACCGCTGTTGAGATCCAGTTCGATGTAACCCACTCG
TGCACCCAACTGATCTTCAGCATCTTTTACTTTCACCAGCGTTTCTGGGTGAGCAAAAACAGGAAGGCAA
AATGCCGCAAAAAAGGGAATAAGGGCGACACGGAAATGTTGAATACTCATACTCTTCCTTTTTCAATATT
ATTGAAGCATTTATCAGGGTTATTGTCTCATGAGCGGATACATATTTGAATGTATTTAGAAAAATAAACA
AATAGGGGTTCCGCGCACATTTCCCCGAAAAGTGCCACCTGACGTCTAAGAAACCATTATTATCATGACA
TTAACCTATAAAAATAGGCGTATCACGTTTAAACTCTCACGCTGATAGTCTGATC
